Addgene plasmid #90495: pPKm-113
Purpose: pcDNA3 -pCMV - MTAD - PIF6, expresses the Phytochrome interacting factor 6 (PIF6) and MTAD, under CMV promoter
Depositing lab: Todd Coleman. Depositing organization: University of California, San Diego (UCSD). Publication: Biosynthesis of Orthogonal Molecules Using Ferredoxin and Ferredoxin-NADP(+) Reductase Systems Enables Genetically Encoded PhyB Optogenetics. Kyriakakis P, Catanho M, Hoffner N, Thavarajah W, Hu VJ, Chao SS, Hsu A, Pham V, Naghavian L, Dozier LE, Patrick GN, Coleman TP. ACS Synth Biol. 2018 Feb 16;7(2):706-717. doi: 10.1021/acssynbio.7b00413. Epub 2018 Jan 24. PubMed 29301067.
Backbone
  Vector backbone: pcDNA3
  Vector type: Mammalian Expression
Growth in bacteria
  Bacterial resistance: Ampicillin, 100 μg/mL
  Growth temperature: 37°C
  Growth strain: NEB Stable
  Copy number: High Copy
Gene/Insert
  Gene/Insert name: MTAD-PIF6
  Species: A. thaliana (mustard weed)
  Cloning method: Restriction Enzyme; 5′ cloning site unknown (unknown if destroyed); 3′ cloning site unknown (unknown if destroyed)
Terms and licenses: Academic/Nonprofit Terms; Industry Terms: Not Available to Industry
Depositor comments: Plasmid contains amino acids 1-100 of PIF6 [NCBI NP_001327149.1].
How to cite: pPKm-113 was a gift from Todd Coleman (Addgene plasmid # 90495 ; http://n2t.net/addgene:90495 ; RRID:Addgene_90495)
