[The description below was written by a language model from this plasmid's Addgene catalogue record and pLannotate feature annotations shown in this document.]
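Description:
pPKm-113 is a mammalian expression plasmid built on the pcDNA3 backbone that expresses a fusion of MTAD with the phytochrome interacting factor 6 (PIF6) from Arabidopsis thaliana. Transcription is driven by the human cytomegalovirus immediate early enhancer and promoter and terminated by the bovine growth hormone polyadenylation signal. According to the depositor, only amino acids 1–100 of PIF6 are present, which matches the 300-nt PIF6 fragment annotated in the feature table. The roughly 270 nt between the T7 promoter and the PIF6 fragment carry no annotation and presumably hold the MTAD portion, placing it N-terminal as the insert name implies. The record does not define MTAD, and the cloning sites are unknown. T7 and SP6 promoters flank the insert, as is usual for pcDNA3.

The plasmid is propagated in E. coli through a high-copy ColE1/pUC-type origin and selected with ampicillin via the β-lactamase gene. An f1 origin is also present. For mammalian cells, an SV40 early promoter drives the neomycin phosphotransferase gene, followed by an SV40 polyadenylation signal, which allows G418 selection of stable transfectants. The short HIV-1 LTR, ble, lacI and bom fragments flagged by the automated annotation look like backbone remnants or partial matches rather than functional elements.

The associated publication concerns genetically encoded PhyB optogenetics. The N-terminal region of PIF6 binds phytochrome B in a red-light-dependent, far-red-reversible manner, so this construct most plausibly supplies the PIF6-side partner of a light-controlled PhyB–PIF6 interaction system in mammalian cells. The record does not name the specific PhyB partner or any reporter constructs.
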