Features (pLannotate 1.2.2; 21 found; start..end, strand, type, name):
     28..80      -  misc_feature   bom (fragment): basis of mobility region from pBR322
    235..614     +  enhancer       CMV enhancer: human cytomegalovirus immediate early enhancer
    615..818     +  promoter       CMV promoter: human cytomegalovirus (CMV) immediate early promoter
    814..847     +  LTR            5' LTR (truncated) (fragment): truncated 5' long terminal repeat (LTR) from HIV-1
    863..881     +  promoter       T7 promoter: promoter for bacteriophage T7 RNA polymerase
   1156..1455    +  CDS            PIF6 (fragment): PIF6_ARATH - Also known as BHLH132, EN111, PIL2. Experimental evidence at protein level: Swiss-Prot protein existence level 1. From Arabidopsis thaliana (Mouse-ear cress).
   1496..1514    -  promoter       SP6 promoter: promoter for bacteriophage SP6 RNA polymerase
   1540..1764    +  polyA_signal   bGH poly(A) signal: bovine growth hormone polyadenylation signal
   1768..1789    +  promoter       SV40 promoter (fragment): SV40 enhancer and early promoter
   1810..2238    +  rep_origin     f1 ori (sequence partly withheld): f1 bacteriophage origin of replication; arrow indicates direction of (+) strand synthesis
   2252..2581    +  promoter       SV40 promoter: SV40 enhancer and early promoter
   2648..3439    +  CDS            neo: KKA2_KLEPN - Also known as kan, nptII. Experimental evidence at protein level: Swiss-Prot protein existence level 1. Resistance to kanamycin, neomycin, paromomycin, ribostamycin, butirosin and gentamicin B. From Klebsiella pneumoniae.
   3463..3621    +  CDS            ble (fragment): BLE_KLEPN - Experimental evidence at protein level: Swiss-Prot protein existence level 1. Binding protein with a strong affinity to the bleomycin family of antibiotics. Binds to CL990; an antimitotic-antibiotic compound. From Klebsiella pneumoniae.
   3616..3737    +  polyA_signal   SV40 poly(A) signal: SV40 polyadenylation signal
   3810..3826    -  protein_bind   lac operator: The lac repressor binds to the lac operator to inhibit transcription in E. coli. This inhibition can be relieved by adding lactose or isopropyl-β-D-thiogalactopyranoside (IPTG). lac repressor encoded by lacI
   3834..3864    -  promoter       lac promoter: promoter for the E. coli lac operon
   3879..3900    -  protein_bind   CAP binding site: CAP binding activates transcription in the presence of cAMP. E. coli catabolite activator protein
   3913..4005    -  CDS            lacI (fragment): lac repressor; lacI; The lac repressor binds to the lac operator to inhibit transcription in E. coli. This inhibition can be relieved by adding lactose or isopropyl-β-D-thiogalactopyranoside (IPTG).
   4188..4776    -  rep_origin     ori: high-copy-number ColE1/pMB1/pBR322/pUC origin of replication
   4947..5807    -  CDS            AmpR: β-lactamase; bla; confers resistance to ampicillin, carbenicillin, and related antibiotics
   5808..5912    -  promoter       AmpR promoter: bla
>Addgene plasmid #90495 | pPKm-113 | addgene full sequence | sequence record 204655 | Addgene NGS Result
GACGGATCGGGAGATCTCCCGATCCCCTATGGTGCACTCTCAGTACAATCTGCTCTGATGCCGCATAGTT
AAGCCAGTATCTGCTCCCTGCTTGTGTGTTGGAGGTCGCTGAGTAGTGCGCGAGCAAAATTTAAGCTACA
ACAAGGCAAGGCTTGACCGACAATTGCATGAAGAATCTGCTTAGGGTTAGGCGTTTTGCGCTGCTTCGCG
ATGTACGGGCCAGATATACGCGTTGACATTGATTATTGACTAGTTATTAATAGTAATCAATTACGGGGTC
ATTAGTTCATAGCCCATATATGGAGTTCCGCGTTACATAACTTACGGTAAATGGCCCGCCTGGCTGACCG
CCCAACGACCCCCGCCCATTGACGTCAATAATGACGTATGTTCCCATAGTAACGCCAATAGGGACTTTCC
ATTGACGTCAATGGGTGGAGTATTTACGGTAAACTGCCCACTTGGCAGTACATCAAGTGTATCATATGCC
AAGTACGCCCCCTATTGACGTCAATGACGGTAAATGGCCCGCCTGGCATTATGCCCAGTACATGACCTTA
TGGGACTTTCCTACTTGGCAGTACATCTACGTATTAGTCATCGCTATTACCATGGTGATGCGGTTTTGGC
AGTACATCAATGGGCGTGGATAGCGGTTTGACTCACGGGGATTTCCAAGTCTCCACCCCATTGACGTCAA
TGGGAGTTTGTTTTGGCACCAAAATCAACGGGACTTTCCAAAATGTCGTAACAACTCCGCCCCATTGACG
CAAATGGGCGGTAGGCGTGTACGGTGGGAGGTCTATATAAGCAGAGCTCTCTGGCTAACTAGAGAACCCA
CTGCTTACTGGCTTATCGAAATTAATACGACTCACTATAGGGAGACCCAAGCTTGGTACCGAGCTCGGAT
CCATGGGATCTCCTAGGTTTGATACTGACCTGTTCGATACCGACTTGTTTGATACTGACCTTTTTGATAC
TGACCTGTTCGATACCGACTTGTTTGATACTGACCTTTTTGATACTGACCTGTTCGATACCGACTTGTTT
GATACTGACCTTTTTGATACTGACCTGTTCGATACCGACTTGATCGAGGGAAGGGGTGGCGAATTCATGC
CTAAGAAAAAGAGAAAGGTGGGCGGAGGCGCTAGCATGATGTTCTTACCAACCGATTATTGTTGCAGGTT
AAGCGATCAAGAGTATATGGAGCTTGTGTTTGAGAATGGCCAGATTCTTGCAAAGGGCCAAAGATCCAAC
GTTTCTCTGCATAATCAACGTACCAAATCGATCATGGATTTGTATGAGGCAGAGTATAACGAGGATTTCA
TGAAGAGTATCATCCATGGTGGTGGTGGTGCCATCACAAATCTCGGGGACACGCAGGTTGTTCCACAAAG
TCATGTTGCTGCTGCCCATGAAACAAACATGTTGGAAAGCAATAAACATGTTGACTGATAAGCGGCCGCT
CGAGCATGCATCTAGAGGGCCCTATTCTATAGTGTCACCTAAATGCTAGAGCTCGCTGATCAGCCTCGAC
TGTGCCTTCTAGTTGCCAGCCATCTGTTGTTTGCCCCTCCCCCGTGCCTTCCTTGACCCTGGAAGGTGCC
ACTCCCACTGTCCTTTCCTAATAAAATGAGGAAATTGCATCGCATTGTCTGAGTAGGTGTCATTCTATTC
TGGGGGGTGGGGTGGGGCAGGACAGCAAGGGGGAGGATTGGGAAGACAATAGCAGGCATGCTGGGGATGC
GGTGGGCTCTATGGCTTCTGAGGCGGAAAGAACCAGCTGGGGCTCTAGGGGGTATCCCC
[124 nt withheld, positions 1810-1933]
C
[91 nt withheld, positions 1935-2025]
A
[49 nt withheld, positions 2027-2075]
CCTTTGACGTTGGAGTCCACGTTCTTT
[37 nt withheld, positions 2103-2139]
ACCCTATCTCGGTCTATTCTTTTGATTTATAAGGGATTTTGCCGATTTCGGCCTATTGGTTAAAAAATGA
GCTGATTTAACAAAAATTTAACGCGAATTAATTCTGTGGAATGTGTGTCAGTTAGGGTGTGGAAAGTCCC
CAGGCTCCCCAGCAGGCAGAAGTATGCAAAGCATGCATCTCAATTAGTCAGCAACCAGGTGTGGAAAGTC
CCCAGGCTCCCCAGCAGGCAGAAGTATGCAAAGCATGCATCTCAATTAGTCAGCAACCATAGTCCCGCCC
CTAACTCCGCCCATCCCGCCCCTAACTCCGCCCAGTTCCGCCCATTCTCCGCCCCATGGCTGACTAATTT
TTTTTATTTATGCAGAGGCCGAGGCCGCCTCTGCCTCTGAGCTATTCCAGAAGTAGTGAGGAGGCTTTTT
TGGAGGCCTAGGCTTTTGCAAAAAGCTCCCGGGAGCTTGTATATCCATTTTCGGATCTGATCAAGAGACA
GGATGAGGATCGTTTCGCATGATTGAACAAGATGGATTGCACGCAGGTTCTCCGGCCGCTTGGGTGGAGA
GGCTATTCGGCTATGACTGGGCACAACAGACAATCGGCTGCTCTGATGCCGCCGTGTTCCGGCTGTCAGC
GCAGGGGCGCCCGGTTCTTTTTGTCAAGACCGACCTGTCCGGTGCCCTGAATGAACTGCAGGACGAGGCA
GCGCGGCTATCGTGGCTGGCCACGACGGGCGTTCCTTGCGCAGCTGTGCTCGACGTTGTCACTGAAGCGG
GAAGGGACTGGCTGCTATTGGGCGAAGTGCCGGGGCAGGATCTCCTGTCATCTCACCTTGCTCCTGCCGA
GAAAGTATCCATCATGGCTGATGCAATGCGGCGGCTGCATACGCTTGATCCGGCTACCTGCCCATTCGAC
CACCAAGCGAAACATCGCATCGAGCGAGCACGTACTCGGATGGAAGCCGGTCTTGTCGATCAGGATGATC
TGGACGAAGAGCATCAGGGGCTCGCGCCAGCCGAACTGTTCGCCAGGCTCAAGGCGCGCATGCCCGACGG
CGAGGATCTCGTCGTGACCCATGGCGATGCCTGCTTGCCGAATATCATGGTGGAAAATGGCCGCTTTTCT
GGATTCATCGACTGTGGCCGGCTGGGTGTGGCGGACCGCTATCAGGACATAGCGTTGGCTACCCGTGATA
TTGCTGAAGAGCTTGGCGGCGAATGGGCTGACCGCTTCCTCGTGCTTTACGGTATCGCCGCTCCCGATTC
GCAGCGCATCGCCTTCTATCGCCTTCTTGACGAGTTCTTCTGAGCGGGACTCTGGGGTTCGAAATGACCG
ACCAAGCGACGCCCAACCTGCCATCACGAGATTTCGATTCCACCGCCGCCTTCTATGAAAGGTTGGGCTT
CGGAATCGTTTTCCGGGACGCCGGCTGGATGATCCTCCAGCGCGGGGATCTCATGCTGGAGTTCTTCGCC
CACCCCAACTTGTTTATTGCAGCTTATAATGGTTACAAATAAAGCAATAGCATCACAAATTTCACAAATA
AAGCATTTTTTTCACTGCATTCTAGTTGTGGTTTGTCCAAACTCATCAATGTATCTTATCATGTCTGTAT
ACCGTCGACCTCTAGCTAGAGCTTGGCGTAATCATGGTCATAGCTGTTTCCTGTGTGAAATTGTTATCCG
CTCACAATTCCACACAACATACGAGCCGGAAGCATAAAGTGTAAAGCCTGGGGTGCCTAATGAGTGAGCT
AACTCACATTAATTGCGTTGCGCTCACTGCCCGCTTTCCAGTCGGGAAACCTGTCGTGCCAGCTGCATTA
ATGAATCGGCCAACGCGCGGGGAGAGGCGGTTTGCGTATTGGGCGCTCTTCCGCTTCCTCGCTCACTGAC
TCGCTGCGCTCGGTCGTTCGGCTGCGGCGAGCGGTATCAGCTCACTCAAAGGCGGTAATACGGTTATCCA
CAGAATCAGGGGATAACGCAGGAAAGAACATGTGAGCAAAAGGCCAGCAAAAGGCCAGGAACCGTAAAAA
GGCCGCGTTGCTGGCGTTTTTCCATAGGCTCCGCCCCCCTGACGAGCATCACAAAAATCGACGCTCAAGT
CAGAGGTGGCGAAACCCGACAGGACTATAAAGATACCAGGCGTTTCCCCCTGGAAGCTCCCTCGTGCGCT
CTCCTGTTCCGACCCTGCCGCTTACCGGATACCTGTCCGCCTTTCTCCCTTCGGGAAGCGTGGCGCTTTC
TCATAGCTCACGCTGTAGGTATCTCAGTTCGGTGTAGGTCGTTCGCTCCAAGCTGGGCTGTGTGCACGAA
CCCCCCGTTCAGCCCGACCGCTGCGCCTTATCCGGTAACTATCGTCTTGAGTCCAACCCGGTAAGACACG
ACTTATCGCCACTGGCAGCAGCCACTGGTAACAGGATTAGCAGAGCGAGGTATGTAGGCGGTGCTACAGA
GTTCTTGAAGTGGTGGCCTAACTACGGCTACACTAGAAGAACAGTATTTGGTATCTGCGCTCTGCTGAAG
CCAGTTACCTTCGGAAAAAGAGTTGGTAGCTCTTGATCCGGCAAACAAACCACCGCTGGTAGCGGTGGTT
TTTTTGTTTGCAAGCAGCAGATTACGCGCAGAAAAAAAGGATCTCAAGAAGATCCTTTGATCTTTTCTAC
GGGGTCTGACGCTCAGTGGAACGAAAACTCACGTTAAGGGATTTTGGTCATGAGATTATCAAAAAGGATC
TTCACCTAGATCCTTTTAAATTAAAAATGAAGTTTTAAATCAATCTAAAGTATATATGAGTAAACTTGGT
CTGACAGTTACCAATGCTTAATCAGTGAGGCACCTATCTCAGCGATCTGTCTATTTCGTTCATCCATAGT
TGCCTGACTCCCCGTCGTGTAGATAACTACGATACGGGAGGGCTTACCATCTGGCCCCAGTGCTGCAATG
ATACCGCGAGACCCACGCTCACCGGCTCCAGATTTATCAGCAATAAACCAGCCAGCCGGAAGGGCCGAGC
GCAGAAGTGGTCCTGCAACTTTATCCGCCTCCATCCAGTCTATTAATTGTTGCCGGGAAGCTAGAGTAAG
TAGTTCGCCAGTTAATAGTTTGCGCAACGTTGTTGCCATTGCTACAGGCATCGTGGTGTCACGCTCGTCG
TTTGGTATGGCTTCATTCAGCTCCGGTTCCCAACGATCAAGGCGAGTTACATGATCCCCCATGTTGTGCA
AAAAAGCGGTTAGCTCCTTCGGTCCTCCGATCGTTGTCAGAAGTAAGTTGGCCGCAGTGTTATCACTCAT
GGTTATGGCAGCACTGCATAATTCTCTTACTGTCATGCCATCCGTAAGATGCTTTTCTGTGACTGGTGAG
TACTCAACCAAGTCATTCTGAGAATAGTGTATGCGGCGACCGAGTTGCTCTTGCCCGGCGTCAATACGGG
ATAATACCGCGCCACATAGCAGAACTTTAAAAGTGCTCATCATTGGAAAACGTTCTTCGGGGCGAAAACT
CTCAAGGATCTTACCGCTGTTGAGATCCAGTTCGATGTAACCCACTCGTGCACCCAACTGATCTTCAGCA
TCTTTTACTTTCACCAGCGTTTCTGGGTGAGCAAAAACAGGAAGGCAAAATGCCGCAAAAAAGGGAATAA
GGGCGACACGGAAATGTTGAATACTCATACTCTTCCTTTTTCAATATTATTGAAGCATTTATCAGGGTTA
TTGTCTCATGAGCGGATACATATTTGAATGTATTTAGAAAAATAAACAAATAGGGGTTCCGCGCACATTT
CCCCGAAAAGTGCCACCTGACGTC
